>Addgene plasmid #109620 | actc1b-mKate2-rab30 | depositor full sequence | sequence record 206557 | Full Sequence
CCACCTAAATTGTAAGCGTTAATATTTTGTTAAAATTCGCGTTAAATTTTTGTTAAATCAGCTCATTTTT
TAACCAATAGGCCGAAATCGGCAAAATCCCTTATAAATCAAAAGAATAGACCGAGATAGGGT
[37 nt withheld, positions 133-169]
AAAGAACGTGGACTCCAACGTCAAAGG
[32 nt withheld, positions 197-228]
GCTGGCTAAGAACTCATCAGCCTCCCCGGTCCATCTACCCACGTACCAATGCACCAATTGGCCACAATGA
CGGCTACTACATGGTGCCATTCCTTCCTCTTTATAGGAATGGAGACTACCTCCTGTCCAACAAGGCTCTT
GGATACGAGTACGCCTACCTGTTGGACCCAGGTCATTGCACAACACCAGAAATGCCCTCTGATCTGCAAA
AGACGTGAATATCTGTTCAGACACCCATATCCACTCTGTTCCACACAGGTCAGAGGTTTGTCCAGGAGTT
CTTGACAGAGGTGTAAAAAGTACTCAAAAATTTTACTCAAGTGAAAGTACAAGTACTTAGGGAAAATTTT
ACTCAATTAAAAGTAAAAGTATCTGGCTAGAATCTTACTTGAGTAAAAGTAAAAAAGTACTCCATTAAAA
TTGTACTTGAGTATTAAGGAAGTAAAAGTAAAAGCAAGAAAGAAAACTAGAGATTCTTGTTTAAGCTTTT
AATCTCAAAAAACATTAAATGAAATGCATACAAGGTTTTATCCTGCTTTAGAACTGTTTGTATTTAATTA
TCAAACTATAAGACAGACAATCTAATGCCAGTACACGCTACTCAAAGTTGTAAAACCTCAGATTTAACTT
CAGTAGAAGCTGATTCTCAAAATTGTTAGTGTCAAGCCTAGCTCTTTTGGGGCTGAAAAGCAATCCTGCA
GTGCTGAAAAGCCTCTCACAGGCAGCCGATGCGGGAAGAGGTGTATTAGTCTTGATAGAGAGGCTGCAAA
TAGCAGGAAACGTGAGCAGAGACTCCCTGGTGTCTGAAACACAGGCCAGATGGGCCCTCGAGCAGGAAAC
AGCTATGACCATGATTACGCCAAGCTATCAACTTTGTATAGAAAAGTTGGCACGCGCAGATTCCGTGTGG
GCCTGGTAATATCTTACCATTTTAAGCTATTTTAAGATTAGGGAAAAAAATTAAATAAAACTACTTTAAA
ATTACTTTCCTTAAAAAGCAACATATTTATTTAGTTTTTGTTTAACTGGCTCAAGATTGTAATATTTTAC
TTTTACATGTTTTTTTTAAGTACCTAAATGTGTTCAAAAGTAAAGTATGTTATTGTTTTTTTTTTTTTAA
TGTTAGCTAAGCTTTAAATTGTAATATATTACTTTTAAAAGTGACTTTTTAAAAATGTAAATAAAAAAGT
AACTATAAATGTGTAATGCATGTTATTTCTGTGGGTTTTTTAATTTTCATCTCAACTGGGCTTACAATTT
TAACATAATAAAAATCAAATCAAATCAAATCAGGCCCTTATTTGTCACATACACTCTTGTATACTGAAAT
AAACTAAATGTTGAGAAAAATTTAAATACACCAAAATAACGCATACCTTTTTTGTAATTACCTAAGTAAA
ACATTTAGTTCCTTTTTTAAGTGACTCAAGATTGTAATCTATTAATTGTAAAAGATAAAACTAGTGATCA
ATCTGACGTGCTTCTATGCAGCCTGTGAGATTAATTGTGATGTTTAATTATTAAACAATTTAAATGGATC
AAACATTTCACATGTGCTTATTGTGTCCAACAAAACCAGCAGAAGCACTTAAAAATATTGCATGACAACA
TGAGTTTTTAATGTAAATTATATATACTTCCTAAACGAAGTTAATCATATTTTCTAAAATAATAATGTCA
TTGAAATATTTAAATAAATGATAANCTTTAGTTGATTCAACATAAAATTGAAAGCAATAAGGACTTTTTT
TTTTTTACAGCGGTGAAGCAAAAGCNTGNAAATAATCATATAAATATAATAAATAAATAAATAAAATAAT
GGTTCTTGGTGCAAATATGAACACTTTAAATAAATATAGAATAAATATGATCAATAAGTCATAACGACGT
GTTTTATGTTGATTATAATTTAAACATGTTTCTAACGCAAGTTTTAAAAACTGTTTTAAAGTATTATTTT
AAGTTATAAGATCAATTTGACTCAACATTTTGTAGTGAAAATATGTTGTGTAAAATTAATATAATATACA
CTATAAAAATGCAAGGTTCCACACAATTCATTCATGTTGTCCCAACACAAATCGATTAAGTTAACAAATA
TATGTGGATTGAACATAAAAAATTAAGTTGTCCCAATGAAATCTCAAGAATTGTGTTGTTTCAGCTCATT
TTAAATAAGTAGTTTTAACAAGTAAAAAATAACATATTTTTGAGTGTGTATATATATATATTTATATATT
ACAAAATATAATAATATAAAATGTAAAAGATATAAACCATGCTACATATATTTAAGAGCTATTTTGCACA
TTACTTTTTTGCAAGCCATTTGAGTGTTTTTTTACAAATATATATTAGCTAAATATACAATATCTTAAAT
ATACAATTAATCAGACATGCAAAAAATGCATTTAACCTACATAAAAATACATGATCAACATATGTTTTAT
GCTGATTACAACTAAATCAAACGTAATGAAATTAATTTATAAAAGCGATTTAAATATGTCAATATTTTAA
GTTAAAATCACTTGAAACCTACTATAAATGAACTTAAATTTAAAAAATCTCCTTTAATTCCAATGCAGCA
CTGTTGTTTTTTCAGCTGAGGACCCCCGGTGCAGATGGTTGGCCCCCGGCCCGCTATTCTAAGGAAGCCT
TTCTTAATTTTAGGGCGGCGCTGCATGCGCTCAGATCAGATTCACGGGTGGAGAGGGTTATTTTCTCTTT
TTTATTTTTTCTTGCCTGCTCATATTTGGGCCTGTGTGAACCCCAGGCTCCGCCTCGGCCCCCAGGAGCC
GCTCTTATTTAAAGGGGATCCTCGCCTTCAGTCTTCGTCCCAGTGGAAGCATCAGTCTTGTGATAACAAC
TTGGTGAGTCCTACAGACCAGCGCTCGACTCTAGGCTTTAAATGCATTGATTTCTCTGGATTAGCTACCG
GGAGAGTTTTAACTTTGCTTATTAGTCTTGTGCTTGAACTGCTAGGTTTAAAGAGGGTTTTCTCTAATGC
ATGCATGAAGCGACAGCTGAAAACCAGAAATAGAGCGTTTGTCCTCCTGTTAAACTCTAGCCTTTCTTTG
GCATTTGTCAGTCCGAGTCTTCAGCTGCCGGCAGGAGATTGGGTTTCAGTAACACTTGCTGAGCACAAAC
TACACGTGCTTCCTTCAGATTTAATTCATTATTAATCATTCTAGATTTAAATGATCTTCTTACTCATTGC
TGATTATTTTAGCCTTGCGGAGCAGATTAAATGAGCACGTGTTTATTAAGATTGATTTAAATATAATTAA
TATTTCACCACTGTAGTTTTAAAATTGCCTTCTAAGTCATGGTTGATTTTTAATAGGTATCGGCTCTAAT
TAGATTACTATTTTGGTTTTTAAATGTTATTTCTATTTCATTTGTAGGCTCGTTTTTAATGTGATTTTAT
TAGATTCTAGTTTTAAAATCATCTTTTAGCCTTACTGAGCAGACTGAATGAACATGTTTCATTAAGATTA
ACTTCATTATAGTTAATTATTTAATCATTCTAGTGGATTATAAATCAGCTCTATTTAAATTGATTGTCGT
GTTTATTTCTATTTGATTTTTGATTATTTTTTAAGGTCGTTTTTATGTGATTTTTCCCCGATTCTAATTT
TAAACTAATTGTTTGATTTTTATATGATTCGACTCTTTTTAAATGAATTGTTTTGCTTTTTTTATTGAGC
ATATATATATATTATACAATTTCAATCAACAATTGTTGTGCTTTTTAAATGTTGTTTCTATTTCATTTCT
AGGGTCGATTTTATTCGATTCTAGTTTTAAAATCGTGATTTCTAACTCCTAACCTTACTGAGCAGACTGA
ATGAACATGTTTCATCAAGATTAACTTCATTATAGTTAATTATTGAATCGGGCTAGTGGTTTATAAATCA
GCTCTATTATAAATTAATTGTCATCATTATTTCTATTTAATTTTTATTATTTTTTTAGGATTATTTTTAA
GGGATTTTTTTCACGTTCTAGTTTTAAACTCAATGCTCATTACTGCTCACCCTTGCTGAGCAGTCTTTCG
TTAAGATTAAATTAATTAATAACCCATTCTAGTTTTAAAACAGTGTCTTAAGGCATAGCTGATATTTTAC
AAGTTTACTATTTAATATATCTCCATTTCTTTTTTTAGGGTCGATTTCATCTGATTTGATTAATTTTTAT
TATCTTCACTAAGCTTTTTGTTCTAGGTTTTATTCTCAGTATTATTACTGTTATATTTGAACTGAATTTC
TCCTCATAGTTTATTCATTTTATTTATTTATTTTTTGTTTATTCGCTATTTTGTATTTTAGTTTTTAATT
AGAAATTTTATTAGAATCGTTTTGAACTAGTTTTTATGCACTCTAACATTAATATTAAATCATAACTATT
ATTTTTATTATAATTTATTTGTGTTTATCTTTTTGTGTAGCTTTCATGTGTTTTTATTTTAGTTTTATTA
TGTTTGCATTGAATTTTTTGGACTAGTTTATATAACGATATACAGAAAAGCCATGACAACAAATGTTTTT
ATAATACCTATTAAGTATAAGCTAATCAGATTTCCACTATTCTGTTCAAAGTTAACATTATTAGCCATTC
TGATGGATCATTTGACATTTGTCATATGTCTTTATGAACACTGCTCTTTCAGATGCCACTTTTAAAGCTG
TTTTTTACAGTAAATGAACGTTTATTATTATGACATTATTTCCTAAGGCCTCTAGAGTACAGCAGGATGT
GGCGTGTGCATTACTGTGTAATTATGCTGACTGTAAATGTGCATTTATAGACTGTCAGCATGTCTGACTG
TGCGCTGTTGTGATTTGTCCTGCACAGACCAAGGCAAGTTTGTACAAAAAAGCAGGCTGCCACCATGGTG
AGCGAGCTGATTAAGGAGAACATGCACATGAAGCTGTACATGGAGGGCACCGTGAACAACCACCACTTCA
AGTGCACATCCGAGGGCGAAGGCAAGCCCTACGAGGGCACCCAGACCATGAGAATCAAGGCGGTCGAGGG
CGGCCCTCTCCCCTTCGCCTTCGACATCCTGGCTACCAGCTTCATGTACGGCAGCAAAACCTTCATCAAC
CACACCCAGGGCATCCCCGACTTCTTTAAGCAGTCCTTCCCCGAGGGCTTCACATGGGAGAGAGTCACCA
CATACGAAGACGGGGGCGTGCTGACCGCTACCCAGGACACCAGCCTCCAGGACGGCTGCCTCATCTACAA
CGTCAAGATCAGAGGGGTGAACTTCCCATCCAACGGCCCTGTGATGCAGAAGAAAACACTCGGCTGGGAG
GCCTCCACCGAGACCCTGTACCCCGCTGACGGCGGCCTGGAAGGCAGAGCCGACATGGCCCTGAAGCTCG
TGGGCGGGGGCCACCTGATCTGCAACTTGAAGACCACATACAGATCCAAGAAACCCGCTAAGAACCTCAA
GATGCCCGGCGTCTACTATGTGGACAGAAGACTGGAAAGAATCAAGGAGGCCGACAAAGAGACCTACGTC
GAGCAGCACGAGGTGGCTGTGGCCAGATACTGCGACCTCCCTAGCAAACTGGGGCACAGAGACCCAGCTT
TCTTGTACAAAGTGGTGGAGGATTATGATTACTTATTCAAAATTGTGCTGATAGGAAATGCAGGAGTGGG
TAAAACCTGCCTGGTGCGACGTTTCACTCAGGGGCTGTTTCCTCCTGGACAGGGTGCCACAATTGGAGTT
GATTTTATGATTAAAACTGTGGAAATAAAAGGAGTTAAGGTGAAGCTCCAGATTTGGGACACAGCTGGTC
AAGAAAGATTTCGCTCTATAACTCAGAGCTACTACCGCAGTGCCAATGCCCTGATCCTCACCTACGACAT
CACCTGCGAAGATTCGTTCCGGTGCCTTCCTGAGTGGCTGAGGGAGATTGAGCAGTACGCCAACAACCAA
GTGGTGACAATCCTTGTAGGGAATAAGATAGACTTGGCTGATAAGCGAGAAGTCCTTCGTCAACGAGCAG
AGGAGTTTGCAGATTCTCAGAGCATGCTTTATCTGGAGACCTCTGCCAAAGAATCAGACAACGTGGAGAA
GCTCTTTCTAGATCTGGCCTGCGAACTAATCCGTGAGGCCAAGCAAAACACGTTGGACAACAACGACTCC
ACTCCCATGCCCGGAGAAGGGAAAAACATCAACTATTTGGGCTGCTGCAGCATGAACTAGCAACTTTATT
ATACATAGTTGATAATTCACTGGCCGTCGTTTTACGGTACCATCGATGATGATCCAGACATGATAAGATA
CATTGATGAGTTTGGACAAACCACAACTAGAATGCAGTGAAAAAAATGCTTTATTTGTGAAATTTGTGAT
GCTATTGCTTTATTTGTAACCATTATAAGCTGCAATAAACAAGTTAACAACAACAATTGCATTCATTTTA
TGTTTCAGGTTCAGGGGGAGGTGTGGGAGGTTTTTTAAAGCAAGTAAAACCTCTACAAATGTGGTATGGC
TGATTATGATCCTCTAGATCAGATCTGCGAAGATACGGCCACGGGTGCTCTTGATCCTGTGGCTGATTTT
GGACTGTGCTGCTCGCAGCTGCTGATGAATCACATACTTCCTCCATTTTCTTCCACTGATTGACTGTTAT
AATTTCCCTAATTTCCAGGTCAAGGTGCTGTGCATTGTGGTAATAGATGTGACATGACGTCACTTCCAAA
GGACCAATGAACATGTCTGACCAATTTCATATAATGTGAAAACGATTTTCATAGGCAGAATAAATAACAT
TTAAATTAAACTGGGCATCAGCGCAATTCAATTGGTTTGGTAATAGCAAGGGAAAATAGAATGAAGTGAT
CTCCAAAAAATAAGTACTTTTTGACTGTAAATAAAATTGTAAGGAGTAAAAAGTACTTTTTTTTCTAAAA
AAATGTAATTAAGTAAAAGTAAAAGTATTGATTTTTAATTGTACTCAAGTAAAGTAAAAATCCCCAAAAA
TAATACTTAAGTACAGTAATCAAGTAAAATTACTCAAGTACTTTACACCTCTGGTTCTTGACCCCCTACC
TTCAGCAAGCCCAGCAGATCCACTAGTTCTAGAGCGGCCGCCACCGCGGTGGAGCTCCAGCTTTTGTTCC
CTTTAGTGAGGGTTAATTGCGCGCTTGGCGTAATCATGGTCATAGCTGTTTCCTGTGTGAAATTGTTATC
CGCTCACAATTCCACACAACATACGAGCCGGAAGCATAAAGTGTAAAGCCTGGGGTGCCTAATGAGTGAG
CTAACTCACATTAATTGCGTTGCGCTCACTGCCCGCTTTCCAGTCGGGAAACCTGTCGTGCCAGCTGCAT
TAATGAATCGGCCAACGCGCGGGGAGAGGCGGTTTGCGTATTGGGCGCTCTTCCGCTTCCTCGCTCACTG
ACTCGCTGCGCTCGGTCGTTCGGCTGCGGCGAGCGGTATCAGCTCACTCAAAGGCGGTAATACGGTTATC
CACAGAATCAGGGGATAACGCAGGAAAGAACATGTGAGCAAAAGGCCAGCAAAAGGCCAGGAACCGTAAA
AAGGCCGCGTTGCTGGCGTTTTTCCATAGGCTCCGCCCCCCTGACGAGCATCACAAAAATCGACGCTCAA
GTCAGAGGTGGCGAAACCCGACAGGACTATAAAGATACCAGGCGTTTCCCCCTGGAAGCTCCCTCGTGCG
CTCTCCTGTTCCGACCCTGCCGCTTACCGGATACCTGTCCGCCTTTCTCCCTTCGGGAAGCGTGGCGCTT
TCTCATAGCTCACGCTGTAGGTATCTCAGTTCGGTGTAGGTCGTTCGCTCCAAGCTGGGCTGTGTGCACG
AACCCCCCGTTCAGCCCGACCGCTGCGCCTTATCCGGTAACTATCGTCTTGAGTCCAACCCGGTAAGACA
CGACTTATCGCCACTGGCAGCAGCCACTGGTAACAGGATTAGCAGAGCGAGGTATGTAGGCGGTGCTACA
GAGTTCTTGAAGTGGTGGCCTAACTACGGCTACACTAGAAGGACAGTATTTGGTATCTGCGCTCTGCTGA
AGCCAGTTACCTTCGGAAAAAGAGTTGGTAGCTCTTGATCCGGCAAACAAACCACCGCTGGTAGCGGTGG
TTTTTTTGTTTGCAAGCAGCAGATTACGCGCAGAAAAAAAGGATCTCAAGAAGATCCTTTGATCTTTTCT
ACGGGGTCTGACGCTCAGTGGAACGAAAACTCACGTTAAGGGATTTTGGTCATGAGATTATCAAAAAGGA
TCTTCACCTAGATCCTTTTAAATTAAAAATGAAGTTTTAAATCAATCTAAAGTATATATGAGTAAACTTG
GTCTGACAGTTACCAATGCTTAATCAGTGAGGCACCTATCTCAGCGATCTGTCTATTTCGTTCATCCATA
GTTGCCTGACTCCCCGTCGTGTAGATAACTACGATACGGGAGGGCTTACCATCTGGCCCCAGTGCTGCAA
TGATACCGCGAGACCCACGCTCACCGGCTCCAGATTTATCAGCAATAAACCAGCCAGCCGGAAGGGCCGA
GCGCAGAAGTGGTCCTGCAACTTTATCCGCCTCCATCCAGTCTATTAATTGTTGCCGGGAAGCTAGAGTA
AGTAGTTCGCCAGTTAATAGTTTGCGCAACGTTGTTGCCATTGCTACAGGCATCGTGGTGTCACGCTCGT
CGTTTGGTATGGCTTCATTCAGCTCCGGTTCCCAACGATCAAGGCGAGTTACATGATCCCCCATGTTGTG
CAAAAAAGCGGTTAGCTCCTTCGGTCCTCCGATCGTTGTCAGAAGTAAGTTGGCCGCAGTGTTATCACTC
ATGGTTATGGCAGCACTGCATAATTCTCTTACTGTCATGCCATCCGTAAGATGCTTTTCTGTGACTGGTG
AGTACTCAACCAAGTCATTCTGAGAATAGTGTATGCGGCGACCGAGTTGCTCTTGCCCGGCGTCAATACG
GGATAATACCGCGCCACATAGCAGAACTTTAAAAGTGCTCATCATTGGAAAACGTTCTTCGGGGCGAAAA
CTCTCAAGGATCTTACCGCTGTTGAGATCCAGTTCGATGTAACCCACTCGTGCACCCAACTGATCTTCAG
CATCTTTTACTTTCACCAGCGTTTCTGGGTGAGCAAAAACAGGAAGGCAAAATGCCGCAAAAAAGGGAAT
AAGGGCGACACGGAAATGTTGAATACTCATACTCTTCCTTTTTCAATATTATTGAAGCATTTATCAGGGT
TATTGTCTCATGAGCGGATACATATTTGAATGTATTTAGAAAAATAAACAAATAGGGGTTCCGCGCACAT
TTCCCCGAAAAGTG
Features (pLannotate 1.2.2; 21 found; start..end, strand, type, name):
      7..228     -  rep_origin     M13 ori (fragment) (sequence partly withheld): M13 bacteriophage origin of replication; arrow indicates direction of (+) strand synthesis
    228..515     +  CDS            tyr (fragment) (sequence partly withheld): TYRO_ORYLA - Also known as tyro. Experimental evidence at transcript level: Swiss-Prot protein existence level 2. This is a copper-containing oxidase that functions in the formation of pigments such as melanins and other polyphenolic compounds. From Oryzias latipes (Japanese rice fish) (Japanese killifish).
   1097..1117    +  protein_bind   attB4: mutant version of attB; core recombination site for the Gateway® BP reaction BP Clonase™
   2025..2041    -  promoter       copia promoter (fragment): strong promoter from the Drosophila transposable element copia (Sinclair et al., 1986)
   5093..5113    +  protein_bind   attB1: mutant version of attB; core recombination site for the Gateway® BP reaction BP Clonase™
   5123..5818    +  CDS            mKate2: mKate2 is a basic (constitutively fluorescent) red fluorescent protein published in 2009, derived from Entacmaea quadricolor. It is reported to be a rapidly-maturing monomer with moderate acid sensitivity.
   5820..5844    -  protein_bind   attB2: mutant version of attB; recombination site for the Gateway® BP reaction BP Clonase™
   5846..6445    +  CDS            RAB30: RAB30_HUMAN - Experimental evidence at protein level: Swiss-Prot protein existence level 1. The small GTPases Rab are key regulators of intracellular membrane trafficking, from the formation of transport vesicles to their fusion with membranes. Rabs cycle between an inactive GDP-bound form and an active GTP-bound form that is able to recruit to membranes different set of downstream effectors directly responsible for vesicle formation, movement, tethering and fusion (By similarity). Required for maintaining the structural integrity of the Golgi apparatus, possibly by mediating interactions with
   6449..6469    -  protein_bind   attB3: mutant version of attB; core recombination site for the Gateway® BP reaction BP Clonase™
   6473..6493    +  CDS            lacZα (fragment): LacZα fragment of β-galactosidase; lacZ fragment
   6509..6643    -  polyA_signal   SV40 poly(A) signal: SV40 polyadenylation signal
   6666..6749    -  CDS            large T antigen (fragment): large T antigen from SV40 (simian virus 40)
   7315..7355    -  misc_feature   MCS (fragment): pBluescript multiple cloning site
   7368..7386    -  promoter       T3 promoter: promoter for bacteriophage T3 RNA polymerase
   7431..7447    -  protein_bind   lac operator: The lac repressor binds to the lac operator to inhibit transcription in E. coli. This inhibition can be relieved by adding lactose or isopropyl-β-D-thiogalactopyranoside (IPTG). lac repressor encoded by lacI
   7455..7485    -  promoter       lac promoter: promoter for the E. coli lac operon
   7500..7521    -  protein_bind   CAP binding site: CAP binding activates transcription in the presence of cAMP. E. coli catabolite activator protein
   7534..7626    -  CDS            lacI (fragment): lac repressor; lacI; The lac repressor binds to the lac operator to inhibit transcription in E. coli. This inhibition can be relieved by adding lactose or isopropyl-β-D-thiogalactopyranoside (IPTG).
   7809..8397    -  rep_origin     ori: high-copy-number ColE1/pMB1/pBR322/pUC origin of replication
   8568..9428    -  CDS            AmpR: β-lactamase; bla; confers resistance to ampicillin, carbenicillin, and related antibiotics
   9429..9533    -  promoter       AmpR promoter: bla
