>Addgene plasmid #109620 | actc1b-mKate2-rab30 | addgene full sequence | sequence record 221224 | Addgene NGS Result
GCAAGTTTGTACAAAAAAGCAGGCTGCCACCATGGTGAGCGAGCTGATTAAGGAGAACATGCACATGAAG
CTGTACATGGAGGGCACCGTGAACAACCACCACTTCAAGTGCACATCCGAGGGCGAAGGCAAGCCCTACG
AGGGCACCCAGACCATGAGAATCAAGGCGGTCGAGGGCGGCCCTCTCCCCTTCGCCTTCGACATCCTGGC
TACCAGCTTCATGTACGGCAGCAAAACCTTCATCAACCACACCCAGGGCATCCCCGACTTCTTTAAGCAG
TCCTTCCCCGAGGGCTTCACATGGGAGAGAGTCACCACATACGAAGACGGGGGCGTGCTGACCGCTACCC
AGGACACCAGCCTCCAGGACGGCTGCCTCATCTACAACGTCAAGATCAGAGGGGTGAACTTCCCATCCAA
CGGCCCTGTGATGCAGAAGAAAACACTCGGCTGGGAGGCCTCCACCGAGACCCTGTACCCCGCTGACGGC
GGCCTGGAAGGCAGAGCCGACATGGCCCTGAAGCTCGTGGGCGGGGGCCACCTGATCTGCAACTTGAAGA
CCACATACAGATCCAAGAAACCCGCTAAGAACCTCAAGATGCCCGGCGTCTACTATGTGGACAGAAGACT
GGAAAGAATCAAGGAGGCCGACAAAGAGACCTACGTCGAGCAGCACGAGGTGGCTGTGGCCAGATACTGC
GACCTCCCTAGCAAACTGGGGCACAGAGACCCAGCTTTCTTGTACAAAGTGGTGGAGGATTATGATTACT
TATTCAAAATTGTGCTGATAGGAAATGCAGGAGTGGGTAAAACCTGCCTGGTGCGACGTTTCACTCAGGG
GCTGTTTCCTCCTGGACAGGGTGCCACAATTGGAGTTGATTTTATGATTAAAACTGTGGAAATAAAAGGA
GTTAAGGTGAAGCTCCAGATTTGGGACACAGCTGGTCAAGAAAGATTTCGCTCTATAACTCAGAGCTACT
ACCGCAGTGCCAATGCCCTGATCCTCACCTACGACATCACCTGCGAAGATTCGTTCCGGTGCCTTCCTGA
GTGGCTGAGGGAGATTGAGCAGTACGCCAACAACCAAGTGGTGACAATCCTTGTAGGGAATAAGATAGAC
TTGGCTGATAAGCGAGAAGTCCTTCGTCAACGAGCAGAGGAGTTTGCAGATTCTCAGAGCATGCTTTATC
TGGAGACCTCTGCCAAAGAATCAGACAACGTGGAGAAGCTCTTTCTAGATCTGGCCTGCGAACTAATCCG
TGAGGCCAAGCAAAACACGTTGGACAACAACGACTCCACTCCCATGCCCGGAGAAGGGAAAAACATCAAC
TATTTGGGCTGCTGCAGCATGAACTAGCAACTTTATTATACATAGTTGATAATTCACTGGCCGTCGTTTT
ACGGTACCATCGATGATGATCCAGACATGATAAGATACATTGATGAGTTTGGACAAACCACAACTAGAAT
GCAGTGAAAAAAATGCTTTATTTGTGAAATTTGTGATGCTATTGCTTTATTTGTAACCATTATAAGCTGC
AATAAACAAGTTAACAACAACAATTGCATTCATTTTATGTTTCAGGTTCAGGGGGAGGTGTGGGAGGTTT
TTTAAAGCAAGTAAAACCTCTACAAATGTGGTATGGCTGATTATGATCCTCTAGATCAGATCTGCGAAGA
TACGGCCACGGGTGCTCTTGATCCTGTGGCTGATTTTGGACTGTGCTGCTCGCAGCTGCTGATGAATCAC
ATACTTCCTCCATTTTCTTCCACTGATTGACTGTTATAATTTCCCTAATTTCCAGGTCAAGGTGCTGTGC
ATTGTGGTAATAGATGTGACATGACGTCACTTCCAAAGGACCAATGAACATGTCTGACCAATTTCATATA
ATGTGAAAACGATTTTCATAGGCAGAATAAATAACATTTAAATTAAACTGGGCATCAGCGCAATTCAATT
GGTTTGGTAATAGCAAGGGAAAATAGAATGAAGTGATCTCCAAAAAATAAGTACTTTTTGACTGTAAATA
AAATTGTAAGGAGTAAAAAGTACTTTTTTTTCTAAAAAAATGTAATTAAGTAAAAGTAAAAGTATTGATT
TTTAATTGTACTCAAGTAAAGTAAAAATCCCCAAAAATAATACTTAAGTACAGTAATCAAGTAAAATTAC
TCAAGTACTTTACACCTCTGGTTCTTGACCCCCTACCTTCAGCAAGCCCAGCAGATCCACTAGTTCTAGA
GCGGCCGCCACCGCGGTGGAGCTCCAGCTTTTGTTCCCTTTAGTGAGGGTTAATTGCGCGCTTGGCGTAA
TCATGGTCATAGCTGTTTCCTGTGTGAAATTGTTATCCGCTCACAATTCCACACAACATACGAGCCGGAA
GCATAAAGTGTAAAGCCTGGGGTGCCTAATGAGTGAGCTAACTCACATTAATTGCGTTGCGCTCACTGCC
CGCTTTCCAGTCGGGAAACCTGTCGTGCCAGCTGCATTAATGAATCGGCCAACGCGCGGGGAGAGGCGGT
TTGCGTATTGGGCGCTCTTCCGCTTCCTCGCTCACTGACTCGCTGCGCTCGGTCGTTCGGCTGCGGCGAG
CGGTATCAGCTCACTCAAAGGCGGTAATACGGTTATCCACAGAATCAGGGGATAACGCAGGAAAGAACAT
GTGAGCAAAAGGCCAGCAAAAGGCCAGGAACCGTAAAAAGGCCGCGTTGCTGGCGTTTTTCCATAGGCTC
CGCCCCCCTGACGAGCATCACAAAAATCGACGCTCAAGTCAGAGGTGGCGAAACCCGACAGGACTATAAA
GATACCAGGCGTTTCCCCCTGGAAGCTCCCTCGTGCGCTCTCCTGTTCCGACCCTGCCGCTTACCGGATA
CCTGTCCGCCTTTCTCCCTTCGGGAAGCGTGGCGCTTTCTCATAGCTCACGCTGTAGGTATCTCAGTTCG
GTGTAGGTCGTTCGCTCCAAGCTGGGCTGTGTGCACGAACCCCCCGTTCAGCCCGACCGCTGCGCCTTAT
CCGGTAACTATCGTCTTGAGTCCAACCCGGTAAGACACGACTTATCGCCACTGGCAGCAGCCACTGGTAA
CAGGATTAGCAGAGCGAGGTATGTAGGCGGTGCTACAGAGTTCTTGAAGTGGTGGCCTAACTACGGCTAC
ACTAGAAGAACAGTATTTGGTATCTGCGCTCTGCTGAAGCCAGTTACCTTCGGAAAAAGAGTTGGTAGCT
CTTGATCCGGCAAACAAACCACCGCTGGTAGCGGTGGTTTTTTTGTTTGCAAGCAGCAGATTACGCGCAG
AAAAAAAGGATCTCAAGAAGATCCTTTGATCTTTTCTACGGGGTCTGACGCTCAGTGGAACGAAAACTCA
CGTTAAGGCATTTTGGTCATGAGATTATCAAAAAGGATCTTCACCTAGATCCTTTTAAATTAAAAATGAA
GTTTTAAATCAATCTAAAGTATATATGAGTAAACTTGGTCTGACAGTTACCAATGCTTAATCAGTGAGGC
ACCTATCTCAGCGATCTGTCTATTTCGTTCATCCATAGTTGCCTGACTCCCCGTCGTGTAGATAACTACG
ATACGGGAGGGCTTACCATCTGGCCCCAGTGCTGCAATGATACCGCGAGACCCACGCTCACCGGCTCCAG
ATTTATCAGCAATAAACCAGCCAGCCGGAAGGGCCGAGCGCAGAAGTGGTCCTGCAACTTTATCCGCCTC
CATCCAGTCTATTAATTGTTGCCGGGAAGCTAGAGTAAGTAGTTCGCCAGTTAATAGTTTGCGCAACGTT
GTTGCCATTGCTACAGGCATCGTGGTGTCACGCTCGTCGTTTGGTATGGCTTCATTCAGCTCCGGTTCCC
AACGATCAAGGCGAGTTACATGATCCCCCATGTTGTGCAAAAAAGCGGTTAGCTCCTTCGGTCCTCCGAT
CGTTGTCAGAAGTAAGTTGGCCGCAGTGTTATCACTCATGGTTATGGCAGCACTGCATAATTCTCTTACT
GTCATGCCATCCGTAAGATGCTTTTCTGTGACTGGTGAGTACTCAACCAAGTCATTCTGAGAATAGTGTA
TGCGGCGACCGAGTTGCTCTTGCCCGGCGTCAATACGGGATAATACCGCGCCACATAGCAGAACTTTAAA
AGTGCTCATCATTGGAAAACGTTCTTCGGGGCGAAAACTCTCAAGGATCTTACCGCTGTTGAGATCCAGT
TCGATGTAACCCACTCGTGCACCCAACTGATCTTCAGCATCTTTTACTTTCACCAGCGTTTCTGGGTGAG
CAAAAACAGGAAGGCAAAATGCCGCAAAAAAGGGAATAAGGGCGACACGGAAATGTTGAATACTCATACT
CTTCCTTTTTCAATATTATTGAAGCATTTATCAGGGTTATTGTCTCATGAGCGGATACATATTTGAATGT
ATTTAGAAAAATAAACAAATAGGGGTTCCGCGCACATTTCCCCGAAAAGTGCCACCTAAATTGTAAGCGT
TAATATTTTGTTAAAATTCGCGTTAAATTTTTGTTAAATCAGCTCATTTTTTAACCAATAGGCCGAAATC
GGCAAAATCCCTTATAAATCAAAAGAATAGACCGAGATAGGGT
[37 nt withheld, positions 4594-4630]
AAAGAACGTGGACTCCAACGTCAAAGG
[32 nt withheld, positions 4658-4689]
GCTGGCTAAGAACTCATCAGCCTCCCCGGTCCATCTACCCACGTACCAATGCACCAATTGGCCACAATGA
CGGCTACTACATGGTGCCATTCCTTCCTCTTTATAGGAATGGAGACTACCTCCTGTCCAACAATGCTCTT
GGATACGAGTACGCCTACCTGTTGGACCCAGGTCATTGCACAACACCAGAAATGCCCTCTGATCTGCAAA
AGACGTGAATATCTGTTCAGACACCCATATCCACTCTGTTCCACACAGGTCAGAGGTTTGTCCAGGAGTT
CTTGACAGAGGTGTAAAAAGTACTCAAAAATTTTACTCAAGTGAAAGTACAAGTACTTAGGGAAAATTTT
ACTCAATTAAAAGTAAAAGTATCTGGCTAGAATCTTACTTGAGTAAAAGTAAAAAAGTACTCCATTAAAA
TTGTACTTGAGTATTAAGGAAGTAAAAGTAAAAGCAAGAAAGAAAACTAGAGATTCTTGTTTAAGCTTTT
AATCTCAAAAAACATTAAATGAAATGCATACAAGGTTTTATCCTGCTTTAGAACTGTTTGTATTTAATTA
TCAAACTATAAGACAGACAATCTAATGCCAGTACACGCTACTCAAAGTTGTAAAACCTCAGATTTAACTT
CAGTAGAAGCTGATTCTCAAAATTGTTAGTGTCAAGCCTAGCTCTTTTGGGGCTGAAAAGCAATCCTGCA
GTGCTGAAAAGCCTCTCACAGGCAGCCGATGCGGGAAGAGGTGTATTAGTCTTGATAGAGAGGCTGCAAA
TAGCAGGAAACGTGAGCAGAGACTCCCTGGTGTCTGAAACACAGGCCAGATGGGCCCTCGAGCAGGAAAC
AGCTATGACCATGATTACGCCAAGCTATCAACTTTGTATAGAAAAGTTGGCACGCGCAGATTCCGTGTGG
GCCTGGTAATATCTTACCATTTTAAGCTATTTTAAGATTAGGGAAAAAAATTAAATAAAACTACTTTAAA
ATTACTTTCCTTAAAAAGCAACATATTTATTTAGTTTTTGTTTAACTGGCTCAAGATTGTAATATTTTAC
TTTTACATGTTTTTTTAAGTACCTAAATGTGTTCAAAAGTAAAGTATGTTATTGTTTTTTTTTTTTAATG
TTAGCTAAGCTTTAAATTGTAATATATTACTTTTAAAAGTGACTTTTTAAAAATGTAAATAAAAAAGTAA
CTATAAATGTGTAATGCATGTTATTTCTGTGGGTTTTTAATTTTCATCTCAACTGGGCTTACAATTTTAA
CATAATAAAAATCAAATCAAATCAAATCAGGCCCTTATTTGTCACATACACTCTTGTATACTGAAATAAA
CTAAATGTTGAGAAAAATTTAAATACACCAAAATAACGCATACCTTTTTTGTAATTACCTAAGTAAAACA
TTTAGTTCCTTTTTTAAGTGACTCAAGATTGTAATCTATTAATTGTAAAAGATAAAACTAGTGATCAATC
TGACGTGCTTCTATGCAGCCTGTGAGATTAATTGTGATGTTTAATTATTAAACAATTTAAATGGATCAAA
CATTTCACATGTGCTTATTGTGTCCAACAAAACCAGCAGAAGCACTTAAAAATATTGCATGACAACATGA
GTTTTTAATGTAAATTATATATACTTCCTAAACGAAGTTAATCATATTTCTAAAATAATAATGTCATTGA
AATATTTAAATAAATGATAAGCTTTAGTTGATTCAACATAAAATTGAAAGCAATAAGGACTTTTTTTTTT
TACAGCGGTGAAGCAAAAGCATGTAATAATCATATAATATAATAAATAAATAAATAAATAATGGCTCTTG
GTGCAAATATGAACACTTTAAATAAATATAGAATAAATATGATCAATAAGTCATAACGATGTGTTTTATG
TTGATTATAATTTAAACATGTTTCTAACGCAAGTTTTAAAAACTGTTTTAAAGTATTATTTTAAGTTATA
AGATCAATTTGACTCAACATTTTGTAGTGAAAATATGTTGTGTAAAATTAATATAATATACACTATAAAA
ATGCAGGGTTCCACACAATACATTAATGTTGTCCCAACACAAATCGATTAAGTTAACAAATATATGTGGA
TTGAACATAAAAAATTAAGTTGTCCCAATGAAATCTCAAGAATTGTGTTGTTTCAGCTCATTTTAAATAA
GTAGTTTTAACAAGTAAAAAATAACATATTTTTGAGTGTGTATATATATATATTACAAAATATAATAATA
TAAAATGTAAAAGATATAAACCATGCTACATATATTTAAGAGCTATTTTGCACATTACTTTTTTGCAAGC
CATTTTAGTGTTTTTTTTACAAATATATATTAGCTAAATATACAATATCTTAAATATACAATTAATCAGA
CATGCAATTAATGCATTTAACCTACATAAAAATACATGATCAACATATGTTTTATGCTGATTACAACTAA
ATCAAACGTAATGAAATTAATTTATAAAAGCGATTTAAATATGTCAATATTTTAAGTTAAAATCACTTGA
AACCTACTATAAATGAACTTAAATTAAAAAAATCTCCTTTAATTCCAATGCAACAGTGTTGTTTTTTCAG
CTGAGGACCCCCGGTGCAGATGGTTGGCCCCCGGCCCGCTATTCTAAGGAAGCCTTTCTTAATTTTAGGG
CGGCGCTGCATGCGCTCAGATCAGATTCACGGGTGGAGAGGGTTATTTTCTCTTTTTTATTTTTTCTTGC
CTGCTCATATTTGGGCCTGTGTGAACCCCAGGCTCCGCCTCGGCCCCCAGGAGCCGCTCTTATTTAAAGG
GGATCCTCGCCTTCAGTCTTCGTCCCAGTGGAAGCATCAGTCTTGTGATAACAACTTGGTGAGTCCTACA
GACCAGCGCTCGACTCTAGGCTTTAAATGCATTGATTTCTCTGGATTAGCTACCGGGAGAGTTTTAACTT
TGCTTATTAGTCTTGTGCTCGAACTGCTAGGTTTAAAGAGTGTTTTCTCTAATGCATGCATGAAGCGACA
GCTGAAAACCAGAAATAGAGCGTTTGTCCTCCTGTTAAACTCTAGCCTTTCTTTGGCATTTGTCAGTCCG
AGTCTTCAGCTGCCGGCAGGAGATTGGGTTTCAGTAACACTTGCTGAGCACAAACTACACGTGCTTTCTT
CAGATTTAATTCATTATTAATCATTCTAGATTTAAATGATGTTCTTACTCATTGCTGATTATTTTAGCCT
TGCGGAGCAGATTAAATGAGCACGTGTTTCATTAAGATTGATTTAAATATAATTAATATTTCACCACTGT
AGTTTTAAAATTGCCTTCTAAGTCATGGTTGATTTTTAATAGGTATCGGCTCTAATTAGATTACTATTTT
GGTTTTTAAATGTTATTTCTATTTCATTTGTAGGCTCGTTTTTAATGTGATTTTATTAGATTCTAGTTTT
AAAATCATCTCTTAGCCTTAATGAGCAGACTGAATGAACATGTTTCATTAAGATTAACTTCATTATAATG
AATTATTTAATCATTCTAGTGGGTTATAAATCAGCTCTATTTAAATTAATTGTCGTGTTTATTTCTATTT
AATTTTTGATTATTTTTTCAGGGTCGTTTTTATGTGATTTTTTCCCGTTTCTAATTTTAAACTAATTGTT
TGATTTTTATATGATTCGACTCTTTTTAAATGAATTGTTTTGCTTTTTTTATTGAGCATATATATATTAT
ACAATTTCAATCAACAATTGTTGTGCTTTTTAAATGTTGTTTCTATTTCATTTCTAGGGTCGATTTTATT
CGATTCTAGTTTTAAAATCGTGATTTTTAACTTCTAACCTTACTGAGCAGACTGAATGAACATGTTTCAT
CAAGATTAACTTCATTATAGTTAATTATTGAATCGTGCTAGTGGTTTATAAATCAGCTCTATTTAAATTA
ATCATCATCATTATTTCTATTTAATTTTTATTATTTCTTTAGGATTATTTTTATGTGATTTTTTTCACGT
TCTAGTTTTAAACTCAATGCTCATTACTGCTCACCCTTGCTGAGCAGTCTTTCGTTAAGATTAAATTAAT
TAATAACCATTCTAGTTTTAAAACAGTGTCTTAAGGCATAGCTGATATTTTACAAGTTTACTATTTAATA
TATCTCCTTTCTTTTTTTAGGGTCGATTTCATCTGATTTGATTAATTTTTATTATCTTCACTAAGCTTTT
TGTTCTAGGTTTTATTCTCAGTATTATTACTGTTATATTTGAACTGAATTTCTCCTCATAGTTTATTCAT
TTTATTTATTTATTTTTTGTTTATTCGCTATTTTGTATTTTAGTTTTTAATTAGAAATTTTATTAGAATC
GTTTTGAACTAGTTTTTATGCACTCTAACATTAATATTAAATCATAACTATTATTTTTATTATAATTTAT
TTGTGTTTATCTTTTTGTGTAGCTTTCATGTGTTTTTATTTTAGTTTTATTATGTTTGCATTGAATTTTT
TGGACTAGTTTATATAACGATATACAGAAAAGCCATGACAACAAATGTTTTTATAATACCTATTAAGTAT
AAGCTAATCAGATTTCCACTATTCTGTTCAAAGTTAACATTATTAGCCATTCTGATGGATCATTTGACAT
TTGTCATATGTCTTTATGAACACTGCTCTTTCAGATGCCACTTTTAAAGCTGTTTTTTACAGTAAATGAA
CGTTTATTATTATGACATTATTTCCTAAGGCCTCTAGAGTACAGCAGGATGTGGCGTGTGCATTACCGTG
TAATTATGCTGACTGTAAATGTGCATTTATAGACTGTCAGCATGTCTGACTGTGCGCTGTTGTGATTGGT
CCTGCACAGACCAAG
Features (pLannotate 1.2.2; 21 found; start..end, strand, type, name):
      2..22      +  protein_bind   attB1: mutant version of attB; core recombination site for the Gateway® BP reaction BP Clonase™
     32..727     +  CDS            mKate2: mKate2 is a basic (constitutively fluorescent) red fluorescent protein published in 2009, derived from Entacmaea quadricolor. It is reported to be a rapidly-maturing monomer with moderate acid sensitivity.
    729..753     -  protein_bind   attB2: mutant version of attB; recombination site for the Gateway® BP reaction BP Clonase™
    755..1354    +  CDS            RAB30: RAB30_HUMAN - Experimental evidence at protein level: Swiss-Prot protein existence level 1. The small GTPases Rab are key regulators of intracellular membrane trafficking, from the formation of transport vesicles to their fusion with membranes. Rabs cycle between an inactive GDP-bound form and an active GTP-bound form that is able to recruit to membranes different set of downstream effectors directly responsible for vesicle formation, movement, tethering and fusion (By similarity). Required for maintaining the structural integrity of the Golgi apparatus, possibly by mediating interactions with
   1358..1378    -  protein_bind   attB3: mutant version of attB; core recombination site for the Gateway® BP reaction BP Clonase™
   1382..1402    +  CDS            lacZα (fragment): LacZα fragment of β-galactosidase; lacZ fragment
   1418..1552    -  polyA_signal   SV40 poly(A) signal: SV40 polyadenylation signal
   1575..1658    -  CDS            large T antigen (fragment): large T antigen from SV40 (simian virus 40)
   2224..2264    -  misc_feature   MCS (fragment): pBluescript multiple cloning site
   2277..2295    -  promoter       T3 promoter: promoter for bacteriophage T3 RNA polymerase
   2340..2356    -  protein_bind   lac operator: The lac repressor binds to the lac operator to inhibit transcription in E. coli. This inhibition can be relieved by adding lactose or isopropyl-β-D-thiogalactopyranoside (IPTG). lac repressor encoded by lacI
   2364..2394    -  promoter       lac promoter: promoter for the E. coli lac operon
   2409..2430    -  protein_bind   CAP binding site: CAP binding activates transcription in the presence of cAMP. E. coli catabolite activator protein
   2443..2535    -  CDS            lacI (fragment): lac repressor; lacI; The lac repressor binds to the lac operator to inhibit transcription in E. coli. This inhibition can be relieved by adding lactose or isopropyl-β-D-thiogalactopyranoside (IPTG).
   2718..3306    -  rep_origin     ori: high-copy-number ColE1/pMB1/pBR322/pUC origin of replication
   3477..4337    -  CDS            AmpR: β-lactamase; bla; confers resistance to ampicillin, carbenicillin, and related antibiotics
   4338..4442    -  promoter       AmpR promoter: bla
   4468..4689    -  rep_origin     M13 ori (fragment) (sequence partly withheld): M13 bacteriophage origin of replication; arrow indicates direction of (+) strand synthesis
   4689..4976    +  CDS            tyr (fragment) (sequence partly withheld): TYRO_ORYLA - Also known as tyro. Experimental evidence at transcript level: Swiss-Prot protein existence level 2. This is a copper-containing oxidase that functions in the formation of pigments such as melanins and other polyphenolic compounds. From Oryzias latipes (Japanese rice fish) (Japanese killifish).
   5558..5578    +  protein_bind   attB4: mutant version of attB; core recombination site for the Gateway® BP reaction BP Clonase™
   6479..6495    -  promoter       copia promoter (fragment): strong promoter from the Drosophila transposable element copia (Sinclair et al., 1986)
