[The description below was written by a language model from this plasmid's Addgene catalogue record and pLannotate feature annotations shown in this document.]
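Description:
actc1b-mKate2-rab30 is a zebrafish expression plasmid assembled by multisite Gateway recombination, designed for muscle-specific production of zebrafish rab30 fused at its N-terminus to the red fluorescent protein mKate2. It is maintained in E. coli through a high-copy ColE1/pUC-type origin with ampicillin selection from the bla gene. Remnants of a pBluescript-style backbone are also present, including an M13 origin fragment, lac promoter/operator elements, a T3 promoter and part of a multiple cloning site. The catalogue lists pDONR p2R-p3 as the backbone. However, the attB4, attB1, attB2 and attB3 sites and the ampicillin marker show a finished expression clone rather than a donor vector, so that entry probably refers to the entry clone that carried rab30.

The expression cassette follows the order of the att sites. About 4 kb of unannotated sequence lies between attB4 and attB1, where a 5' promoter element would sit. This is presumably the actc1b (muscle actin) promoter implied by the plasmid name and stated purpose, although the feature tables do not label it. The short copia promoter hit within this stretch is likely a spurious match. mKate2 lies between attB1 and attB2, and the rab30 coding sequence lies between attB2 and attB3, annotated by similarity to human RAB30, a small GTPase involved in membrane trafficking and Golgi integrity. An SV40 polyadenylation signal lies downstream. The medaka tyrosinase fragment flanking the cassette may reflect transposon-derived arm sequence, but the record does not identify it. The NGS and depositor sequences carry the same features and differ by only 18 nt in length. The plasmid allows rab30 localisation to be imaged in live zebrafish muscle and comes from an in vivo cell biological screen on T-tubule formation.
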