Addgene plasmid #109620: actc1b-mKate2-rab30
Purpose: Muscle specific zebrafish expression of mKate2 fused to rab30
Depositing lab: Rob Parton. Depositing organization: University of Queensland, Institute for Molecular Bioscience. Publication: In vivo cell biological screening identifies an endocytic capture mechanism for T-tubule formation. Hall TE, Martel N, Ariotti N, Xiong Z, Lo HP, Ferguson C, Rae J, Lim YW, Parton RG. Nat Commun. 2020 Jul 24;11(1):3711. doi: 10.1038/s41467-020-17486-w. PubMed 32709891.
Backbone
  Vector backbone: pDONR p2R-p3
  Vector type: Zebrafish plasmids
Growth in bacteria
  Bacterial resistance: Ampicillin, 100 μg/mL
  Growth temperature: 37°C
  Growth strain: DH5alpha
  Copy number: High Copy
Gene/Insert
  Gene/Insert name: rab30
  Species: D. rerio (zebrafish)
  Entrez Gene: rab30 (a.k.a. zgc:100889)
  Tag / fusion protein: mKate2 (N terminal on insert)
  Cloning method: Gateway Cloning
Terms and licenses: Academic/Nonprofit Terms; Industry Terms: Not Available to Industry
How to cite: actc1b-mKate2-rab30 was a gift from Rob Parton (Addgene plasmid # 109620 ; http://n2t.net/addgene:109620 ; RRID:Addgene_109620)
